Addgene plasmid #153916: pGBW-m4046627
Purpose: Yeast expression plasmid for SARS-CoV-2 nsp7
Depositing lab: Ginkgo Bioworks & Benjie Chen. Depositing organization: Ginkgo Bioworks.
Backbone
  Vector backbone: AmpR; 2u URA3
  Backbone size w/o insert (bp): 4078
  Vector type: Yeast Expression
  Selectable markers: URA3
Growth in bacteria
  Bacterial resistance: Ampicillin, 100 μg/mL
  Growth temperature: 37°C
  Growth strain: DH5alpha
  Copy number: High Copy
Gene/Insert
  Gene/Insert name: SARS-CoV-2 nsp7
  Species: Severe acute respiratory syndrome coronavirus 2
  Insert size (bp): 242
  Mutation: wt
  Entrez Gene: ORF1ab (a.k.a. GU280_gp01)
  Promoter: pTEF1
  Cloning method: Unknown
Resource information
  A portion of this plasmid was derived from a plasmid made by: GinkgoBioworks
Depositor comments: NCBI reference sequence: YP_009725303.1. Created by gene synthesis with Not1 site.
How to cite: pGBW-m4046627 was a gift from Ginkgo Bioworks & Benjie Chen (Addgene plasmid # 153916 ; http://n2t.net/addgene:153916 ; RRID:Addgene_153916)
