[The description below was written by a language model from this plasmid's Addgene catalogue record and the feature table of its GenBank file.]
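Description:
pGBW-m4046627 is a yeast episomal expression plasmid carrying the SARS-CoV-2 non-structural protein 7 (nsp7) coding sequence, a wild-type segment of the viral ORF1ab polyprotein made by gene synthesis. It is a Saccharomyces cerevisiae/E. coli shuttle vector. The 2µ origin supports multicopy episomal maintenance in yeast, and the URA3 marker allows selection in ura3 auxotrophic strains on medium lacking uracil and counterselection with 5-fluoroorotic acid. In bacteria the plasmid replicates from a ColE1/pUC-type origin and is selected with ampicillin through a beta-lactamase gene driven by the cat promoter. A rop coding sequence lies immediately downstream of AmpR; although Rop normally lowers copy number, the catalogue entry lists the plasmid as high copy. Short bacterial and phage terminators (tonB, T7Te, T3Te) flank the bacterial modules and insulate them from neighbouring transcription.

The expression cassette lies on the complementary strand. The constitutive TEF1 (EF-1-alpha) promoter drives the insert, and a CYC1 terminator primer site downstream indicates that transcription ends in a CYC1 termination region. The nsp7 open reading frame itself is not annotated in the feature table, but the unannotated gap between the TEF1 promoter and the CYC1 site is about the right size for the roughly 240 bp insert. The associated submission title describes the series as tagged yeast constructs for protein expression and/or purification, yet no tag is annotated or named for this plasmid, so its identity and position cannot be stated. The annotated sequence length also exceeds the sum of the listed backbone and insert sizes. The plasmid is intended for constitutive production of nsp7, a cofactor of the coronavirus RNA polymerase complex, in budding yeast.
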