LOCUS       Exported 4966 bp ds-DNA circular SYN 12-MAY-2021
DEFINITION  Yeast expression plasmid for SARS-CoV-2 nsp7.
ACCESSION   .
VERSION     .
KEYWORDS    pGBW-m4046627
SOURCE      synthetic DNA construct
  ORGANISM  synthetic DNA construct
REFERENCE   1 (bases 1 to 4966)
  TITLE     SARS-CoV-2 protein Yeast expression constructs, tagged, for protein
            expression and/or purification
REFERENCE   2 (bases 1 to 4966)
  AUTHORS   .
  TITLE     Direct Submission
  JOURNAL   Exported May 12, 2021 from SnapGene Server 1.1.58
            http://www.snapgene.com
FEATURES             Location/Qualifiers
     source          1..4966
                     /organism="synthetic DNA construct"
                     /mol_type="other DNA"
     CDS             complement(258..1061)
                     /codon_start=1
                     /gene="S. cerevisiae URA3"
                     /product="orotidine-5'-phosphate decarboxylase, required
                     for uracil biosynthesis"
                     /label=URA3
                     /note="yeast auxotrophic marker, counterselectable with
                     5-fluoroorotic acid (5-FOA)"
                     /translation="MSKATYKERAATHPSPVAAKLFNIMHEKQTNLCASLDVRTTKELL
                     ELVEALGPKICLLKTHVDILTDFSMEGTVKPLKALSAKYNFLLFEDRKFADIGNTVKLQ
                     YSAGVYRIAEWADITNAHGVVGPGIVSGLKQAAEEVTKEPRGLLMLAELSCKGSLSTGE
                     YTKGTVDIAKSDKDFVIGFIAQRDMGGRDEGYDWLIMTPGVGLDDKGDALGQQYRTVDD
                     VVSTGSDIIIVGRGLFAKGRDAKVEGERYRKAGWEAYLRRCGQQN"
     primer_bind     1412..1430
                     /label=CYC1
                     /note="CYC1 transcription termination signal, reverse
                     primer"
     promoter        complement(1734..2141)
                     /gene="S. cerevisiae TEF1"
                     /label=TEF1 promoter
                     /note="promoter for EF-1-alpha"
     terminator      2193..2224
                     /label=tonB terminator
                     /note="bidirectional E. coli tonB-P14 transcription
                     terminator"
     promoter        2225..2327
                     /label=cat promoter
                     /note="promoter of the E. coli cat gene encoding
                     chloramphenicol acetyltransferase"
     CDS             2328..3188
                     /codon_start=1
                     /gene="bla"
                     /product="beta-lactamase"
                     /label=AmpR
                     /note="confers resistance to ampicillin, carbenicillin, and
                     related antibiotics"
                     /translation="MSIQHFRVALIPFFAAFCLPVFAHPETLVKVKDAEDQLGARVGYI
                     ELDLNSGKILESLRPEERFPMMSTFKVLLCGAVLSRIDAGQEQLGRRIHYSQNDLVEYS
                     PVTEKHLTDGMTVRELCSAAITMSDNTAANLLLATIGGPKELTAFLHNMGDHVTRLDRW
                     EPELNEAIPNDERDTTMPVAMATTLRKLLTGELLTLASRQQLIDWMEADKVAGSLLRSA
                     LPAGWFIADKSGAGERGSRGIIAALGPDGKPSRIVVIYTTGSQATMDERNRQIAEIGAS
                     LIKHW"
     primer_bind     complement(2546..2565)
                     /label=Amp-R
                     /note="Ampicillin resistance gene, reverse primer"
     CDS             3189..3380
                     /codon_start=1
                     /gene="rop"
                     /product="Rop protein, which maintains plasmids at low copy
                     number"
                     /label=rop
                     /translation="MTKQEKTALNMARFIRSQTLTLLEKLNELDADEQADICESLHDHA
                     DELYRSCLARFGDDGENL"
     terminator      3404..3431
                     /label=T7Te terminator
                     /note="phage T7 early transcription terminator"
     rep_origin      complement(3443..4030)
                     /direction=LEFT
                     /label=ori
                     /note="high-copy-number ColE1/pMB1/pBR322/pUC origin of
                     replication"
     terminator      4052..4081
                     /label=T3Te terminator
                     /note="phage T3 early transcription terminator"
     rep_origin      4159..175
                     /label=2u ori
                     /note="yeast 2u plasmid origin of replication"
ORIGIN
        1 gctctcgcgt tgcatttttg ttttacaaaa atgaagcaca gattcttcgt tggtaaaata
       61 gcgctttcgc gttgcatttc tgttctgtaa aaatgcagct cagattcttt gtttgaaaaa
      121 ttagcgctct cgcgttgcat ttttgttcta caaaatgaag cacagatgct tcgttactcg
      181 ggtaataact gatataatta aattgaagct ctaatttgtg agtttagtat acatgcattt
      241 acttataata cagtttttta gttttgctgg ccgcatcttc tcaaatatgc ttcccagcct
      301 gcttttctgt aacgttcacc ctctacctta gcatcccttc cctttgcaaa tagtcctctt
      361 ccaacaataa taatgtcaga tcctgtagaa accacatcat ccacggttct atactgttga
      421 cccaatgcat ctcccttgtc atctaaaccc acaccgggtg tcataatcaa ccaatcgtaa
      481 ccttcatctc ttccacccat gtctctttga gcaataaagc cgataacaaa atctttgtcg
      541 ctcttcgcaa tgtcaacagt acccttagta tattctccag tagataggga gcccttgcat
      601 gacaattctg ctaacatcaa aaggcctcta ggttcctttg ttacttcttc tgccgcctgc
      661 ttcaaaccgc taacaatacc tgggcccacc acaccgtgtg cattcgtaat gtctgcccat
      721 tctgctattc tgtatacacc cgcagagtac tgcaatttga ctgtattacc aatgtcagca
      781 aattttctgt cctcgaagag taaaaaattg tacttggcgg ataatgcctt tagcggctta
      841 actgtgccct ccatggaaaa atcagtcaag atatccacat gtgtttttag taaacaaatt
      901 ttgggaccta atgcttcaac taactccagt aattccttgg tggtacgaac atccaatgaa
      961 gcacacaagt ttgtttgctt ttcgtgcatg atattaaata gcttggcagc aacaggacta
     1021 ggatgagtag cagcacgttc cttatatgta gctttcgaca tgatttatct tcgtttcctg
     1081 cacgtttttg ttctgtgcag ttgggttaag aatactgggc aatttcatgt ttcttcaaca
     1141 ctacatatgc gtatatatac caatctaagt ctgtgctcct tccttcgttc ttccttctgt
     1201 tcggagatta ccgaatcaaa aaaatttcaa ggaaaccgtg tactgcagtg cactagtggt
     1261 tcggcggccg ctttgtacag aaaaaaaaga aaaatttgaa atataaataa cgttcttaat
     1321 actaacataa ctattaaaaa aaataaatag ggacctagac ttcaggttgt ctaactcctt
     1381 ccttttcggt tagagcggat gtgggaggag ggcgtgaatg taagcgtgac ataactaatt
     1441 acatgatatc gacaaaggaa aaggggcctg tttataaggt tgccctgttg tccagcattt
     1501 cttcacaaag cttgtttatg tctacagcac cctgcatgga aagcaaaaca gaaagtagtg
     1561 aaaccatttt ttcaaaggct tcagtagtat ctttagctaa gagaatgtca ttgtgtaact
     1621 ggacacattg agcccacaat ttagatgatg attctactct gagttgttgc aaaactgaga
     1681 gtaagactac tgatgtgcac tttacatctg acattttcat tttgtaatta aaacttagat
     1741 tagattgcta tgctttcttt ctaatgagca agaagtaaaa aaagttgtaa tagaacaaga
     1801 aaaatgaaac tgaaacttga gaaattgaag accgtttatt aacttaaata tcaatgggag
     1861 gtcatcgaaa gagaaaaaaa tcaaaaaaaa aaattttcaa gaaaaagaaa cgtgataaaa
     1921 atttttattg cctttttcga cgaagaaaaa gaaacgaggc ggtctctttt ttcttttcca
     1981 aacctttagt acgggtaatt aacgacaccc tagaggaaga aagaggggaa atttagtatg
     2041 ctgtgcttgg gtgttttgaa gtggtacggc gatgcgcgga gtccgagaaa atctggaaga
     2101 gtaaaaaagg agtagaaaca ttttgaagct atggtgtgtg gggcggccgc tctaactgac
     2161 catttaaatc atacctgacc tccatagcag aaagtcaaaa gcctccgacc ggaggctttt
     2221 gacttgatcg gcacgtaaga ggttccaact ttcaccataa tgaaataaga tcactaccgg
     2281 gcgtattttt tgagttatcg agattttcag gagctaagga agctaaaatg agtattcaac
     2341 atttccgtgt cgcccttatt cccttttttg cggcattttg ccttcctgtt tttgctcacc
     2401 cagaaacgct ggtgaaagta aaagatgctg aagatcagtt gggtgcacga gtgggttaca
     2461 tcgaactgga tctcaacagc ggtaagatcc ttgagagttt acgccccgaa gaacgttttc
     2521 caatgatgag cacttttaaa gttctgctat gtggcgcggt attatcccgt attgacgccg
     2581 ggcaagagca actcggtcgc cgcatacact attctcagaa tgacttggtt gagtactcac
     2641 cagtcacaga aaagcatctc acggatggca tgacagtaag agaattatgc agtgctgcca
     2701 taaccatgag tgataacact gcggccaact tacttctggc aacgatcgga ggaccgaagg
     2761 agctaaccgc ttttttgcac aacatggggg atcatgtaac tcgccttgat cgttgggaac
     2821 cggagctgaa tgaagccata ccaaacgacg agcgtgacac cacgatgcct gtagcaatgg
     2881 caacaacgtt gcgcaaacta ttaactggcg aactacttac tctagcttcc cggcaacaat
     2941 taatagactg gatggaggcg gataaagttg caggatcact tctgcgctcg gccctcccgg
     3001 ctggctggtt tattgctgat aaatctggag ccggtgagcg tgggtctcgc ggtatcattg
     3061 cagcactggg gccagatggt aagccctccc gcatcgtagt tatctacacg acggggagtc
     3121 aggcaactat ggatgaacga aatagacaga tcgctgagat aggtgcctca ctgattaagc
     3181 attggtaagt gaccaaacag gaaaaaaccg cccttaacat ggcccgcttt atcagaagcc
     3241 agacattaac gcttctggag aaactcaacg agctggacgc ggatgaacag gcagacatct
     3301 gtgaatcgct tcacgaccac gctgatgagc tttaccgcag ctgcctcgcg cgtttcggtg
     3361 atgacggtga aaacctctga tgagggccca aatgtaatca cctggctcac cttcgggtgg
     3421 gcctttctgc gttgctggcg tttttccata ggctccgccc ccctgacgag catcacaaaa
     3481 atcgatgctc aagtcagagg tggcgaaacc cgacaggact ataaagatac caggcgttta
     3541 cccctggaag ctccctcgtg cgctctcctg ttccgaccct gccgcttacc ggatacctgt
     3601 ccgcctttct cccttcggga agcgtggcgc tttctcatag ctcacgctgt aggtatctca
     3661 gttcggtgta ggtcgttcgc tccaagctgg gctgtgtgca cgaacccccc gttcagcccg
     3721 accgctgcgc cttatccggt aactatcgtc ttgagtccaa cccggtaaga cacgacttat
     3781 cgccactggc agcagccact ggtaacagga ttagcagagc gaggtatgta ggcggtgcta
     3841 cagagttctt gaagtggtgg cctaactacg gctacactag aagaacagta tttggtatct
     3901 gcgctctgct gaagccagtt acctcggaaa aagagttggt agctcttgat ccggcaaaca
     3961 aaccaccgct ggtagcggtg gtttttttgt ttgcaagcag cagattacgc gcagaaaaaa
     4021 aggatctcaa gaagatcctt tgattttcta ccgaagaaag gcccacccgt gaaggtgagc
     4081 cagtgagttg attgcagtcc agttacgctg gagtcaagct tgtaacacgc ggccgctcgg
     4141 gaagttccta ttctctagct agaaagtata ggaacttcag agcgcttttg aaaaccaaaa
     4201 gcgctctgat gacgcacttt caaaaaacca aaaacgcacc ggactgtaac gagctactaa
     4261 aatattgcga ataccgcttc cacaaacatt gctcaaaagt atctctttgc tatatatctc
     4321 tgtgctatat ccctatataa cctacccatc cacctttcgc tccttgaact tgcatctaaa
     4381 ctcgacctct acatttttta tgtttatctc tagtattact ctttagacaa aaaaattgta
     4441 gtaagaacta ttcatagagt gaatcgaaaa caatacgaaa atgtaaacat ttcctatacg
     4501 tagtatatag agacaaaata gaagaaaccg ttcataattt tctgaccaat gaagaatcat
     4561 caacgctatc actttctgtt cacaaagtat gcgcaatcca catcggtata gaatataatc
     4621 ggggatgcct ttatcttgaa aaaatgcacc cgcagcttcg ctagtaatca gtaaacgcgg
     4681 gaagtggagt caggcttttt ttatggaaga gaaaatagac accaaagtag ccttcttcta
     4741 accttaacgg acctacagtg caaaaagtta tcaagagact gcattataga gcgcacaaag
     4801 gagaaaaaaa gtaatctaag atgctttgtt agaaaaatag cgctctcggg atgcattttt
     4861 gtagaacaaa aaagaagtat agattctttg ttggtaaaat agcgctctcg cgttgcattt
     4921 ctgttctgta aaaatgcagc tcagattctt tgtttgaaaa attagc
//
